>Addgene plasmid #159596 | pKP325 | addgene full sequence | sequence record 313310 | Addgene NGS Result
CTAGCGGAGTGTATACTGGCTTACTATGTTGGCACTGATGAGGGTGTCAGTGAAGTGCTTCATGTGGCAG
GAGAAAAAAGGCTGCACCGGTGCGTCAGCAGAATATGTGATACAGGATATATTCCGCTTCCTCGCTCACT
GACTCGCTACGCTCGGTCGTTCGACTGCGGCGAGCGGAAATGGCTTACGAACGGGGCGGAGATTTCCTGG
AAGATGCCAGGAAGATACTTAACAGGGAAGTGAGAGGGCCGCGGCAAAGCCGTTTTTCCATAGGCTCCGC
CCCCCTGACAAGCATCACGAAATCTGACGCTCAAATCAGTGGTGGCGAAACCCGACAGGACTATAAAGAT
ACCAGGCGTTTCCCCCTGGCGGCTCCCTCGTGCGCTCTCCTGTTCCTGCCTTTCGGTTTACCGGTGTCAT
TCCGCTGTTATGGCCGCGTTTGTCTCATTCCACGCCTGACACTCAGTTCCGGGTAGGCAGTTCGCTCCAA
GCTGGACTGTATGCACGAACCCCCCGTTCAGTCCGACCGCTGCGCCTTATCCGGTAACTATCGTCTTGAG
TCCAACCCGGAAAGACATGCAAAAGCACCACTGGCAGCAGCCACTGGTAATTGATTTAGAGGAGTTAGTC
TTGAAGTCATGCGCCGGTTAAGGCTAAACTGAAAGGACAAGTTTTGGTGACTGCGCTCCTCCAAGCCAGT
TACCTCGGTTCAAAGAGTTGGTAGCTCAGAGAACCTTCGAAAAACCGCCCTGCAAGGCGGTTTTTTCGTT
TTCAGAGCAAGAGATTACGCGCAGACCAAAACGATCTCAAGAAGATCATCTTATTAATCAGATAAAATAT
TTCTAGATTTCAGTGCAATTTATCTCTTCAAATGTAGCACCTGAAGTCAGCCCCATACGATATAAGTTGT
AATTCTCATGTTTGACAGCTTATCATCGATGCATAATGTGCCTGTCAAATGGACGAAGCAGGGATTCTGC
AAACCCTATGCTACTCCGTCAAGCCGTCAATTGTCTGATTCGTTACCAATTATGACAACTTGACGGCTAC
ATCATTCACTTTTTCTTCACAACCGGCACGGAACTCGCTCGGGCTGGCCCCGGTGCATTTTTTAAATACC
CGCGAGAAATAGAGTTGATCGTCAAAACCAACATTGCGACCGACGGTGGCGATAGGCATCCGGGTGGTGC
TCAAAAGCAGCTTCGCCTGGCTGATACGTTGGTCCTCGCGCCAGCTTAAGACGCTAATCCCTAACTGCTG
GCGGAAAAGATGTGACAGACGCGACGGCGACAAGCAAACATGCTGTGCGACGCTGGCGATATCAAAATTG
CTGTCTGCCAGGTGATCGCTGATGTACTGACAAGCCTCGCGTACCCGATTATCCATCGGTGGATGGAGCG
ACTCGTTAATCGCTTCCATGCGCCGCAGTAACAATTGCTCAAGCAGATTTATCGCCAGCAGCTCCGAATA
GCGCCCTTCCCCTTGCCCGGCGTTAATGATTTGCCCAAACAGGTCGCTGAAATGCGGCTGGTGCGCTTCA
TCCGGGCGAAAGAACCCCGTATTGGCAAATATTGACGGCCAGTTAAGCCATTCATGCCAGTAGGCGCGCG
GACGAAAGTAAACCCACTGGTGATACCATTCGCGAGCCTCCGGATGACGACCGTAGTGATGAATCTCTCC
TGGCGGGAACAGCAAAATATCACCCGGTCGGCAAACAAATTCTCGTCCCTGATTTTTCACCACCCCCTGA
CCGCGAATGGTGAGATTGAGAATATAACCTTTCATTCCCAGCGGTCGGTCGATAAAAAAATCGAGATAAC
CGTTGGCCTCAATCGGCGTTAAACCCGCCACCAGATGGGCATTAAACGAGTATCCCGGCAGCAGGGGATC
ATTTTGCGCTTCAGCCATACTTTTCATACTCCCGCCATTCAGAGAAGAAACCAATTGTCCATATTGCATC
AGACATTGCCGTCACTGCGTCTTTTACTGGCTCTTCTCGCTAACCAAACCGGTAACCCCGCTTATTAAAA
GCATTCTGTAACAAAGCGGGACCAAAGCCATGACAAAAACGCGTAACAAAAGTGTCTATAATCACGGCAG
AAAAGTCCACATTGATTATTTGCACGGCGTCACACTTTGCTATGCCATAGCATTTTTATCCATAAGATTA
GCGGATCCTACCTGACGCTTTTTATCGCAACTCTCTACTGTTTCTCCATACCCGTTTTTTTGGGCTAGAC
CTGGTTTTTCTACTGAAATGATTATGACTTCAATGACCCTTGATTTACCTCGCCGCTTCCCCTGGCCGAC
GTTACTTTCGGTCTGCATTCATGGTGCTGTTGTGGCGGGTCTGCTCTATACCTCGGTACATCAGGTTATT
GAACTACCTGCGCCTGCGCAGCCGATTTCTGTCACGATGGTTACGCCTGCTGATCTCGAACCGCCACAAG
CCGTTCAGCCGCCACCGGAGCCGGTGGTAGAGCCAGAACCGGAACCTGAGCCGATCCCCGAACCGCCAAA
AGAAGCACCGGTGGTCATTGAAAAGCCGAAGCCGAAACCTAAGCCAAAACCGAAGCCGGTGAAAAAGGTA
CAGGAGCAGCCAAAACGCGATGTCAAACCCGTAGAGTCGCGTCCGGCATCACCGTTTGAAAATACGGCAC
CGGCACGCCTGACATCAAGTACAGCAACGGCTGCAACCAGCAAGCCGGTTACCAGTGTGGCTTCAGGACC
ACGCGCATTAAGCCGTAATCAGCCGCAGTATCCGGCACGAGCACAGGCATTGCGCATTGAAGGGCAGGTT
AAAGTTAAATTTGACGTTACGCCGGATGGTCGCGTGGATAACGTACAAATCCTCTCAGCCAAGCCTGCGA
ACATGTTTGAGCGTGAGGTGAAAAATGCGATGCGCAGATGGCGTTATGAGCCGGGTAAGCCAGGCAGTGG
GATTGTGGTGAATATCCTGTTTAAAATTAACGGCACCACCGAAATTCAGTAAGCAGAAAGTCAAAAGCCT
CCGACCGGAGGCTTTTGACTATTACTCAACAGGTAAGGCGCGAGGTTTTCCTTCAGGATCAACCGCGACA
TACTGGGGATCCTCTAGAGTCGACCTGCAGGCATGCACCATTCCTTGCGGCGGCGGTGCTCAACGGCCTC
AACCTACTACTGGGCTGCTTCCTAATGCAGGAGTCGCATAAGGGAGAGCGTCGACCGATGCCCTTGAGAG
CCTTCAACCCAGTCAGCTCCTTCCGGTGGGCGCGGGGCATGACTATCGTCGCCGCACTTATGACTGTCTT
CTTTATCATGCAACTCGTAGGACAGGTGCCGGCAGCGCTCTGGGTCATTTTCGGCGAGGACCGCTTTCGC
TGGAGCGCGACGATGATCGGCCTGTCGCTTGCGGTATTCGGAATCTTGCACGCCCTCGCTCAAGCCTTCG
TCACTGGTCCCGCCACCAAACGTTTCGGCGAGAAGCAGGCCATTATCGCCGGCATGGCGGCCGACGCGCT
GGGCTACGTCTTGCTGGCGTTCGCGACGCGAGGCTGGATGGCCTTCCCCATTATGATTCTTCTCGCTTCC
GGCGGCATCGGGATGCCCGCGTTGCAGGCCATGCTGTCCAGGCAGGTAGATGACGACCATCAGGGACAGC
TTCAAGGATCGCTCGCGGCTCTTACCAGCCTAACTTCGATCATTGGACCGCTGATCGTCACGGCGATTTA
TGCCGCCTCGGCGAGCACATGGAACGGGTTGGCATGGATTGTAGGCGCCGCCCTATACCTTGTCTGCCTC
CCCGCGTTGCGTCGCGGTGCATGGAGCCGGGCCACCTCGACCTGAATGGAAGCCGGCGGCACCTCGCTAA
CGGATTCACCACTCCAAGAATTGGAGCCAATCAATTCTTGCGGAGAACTGTGAATGCGCAAACCAACCCT
TGGCAGAACATATCCATCGCGTCCGCCATCTCCAGCAGCCGCACGCGGCGCATCTCGGGCAGCGTTGGGT
CCTGGCCACGGGTGCGCATGATCGTGCTCCTGTCGTTGAGGACCCGGCTAGGCTGGCGGGGTTGCCTTAC
TGGTTAGCAGAATGAATCACCGATACGCGAGCGAACGTGAAGCGACTGCTGCTGCAAAACGTCTGCGACC
TGAGCAACAACATGAATGGTCTTCGGTTTCCGTGTTTCGTAAAGTCTGGAAACGCGGAAGTCCCCTACGT
GCTGCTGAAGTTGCCCGCAACAGAGAGTGGAACCAACCGGTGATACCACGATACTATGACTGAGAGTCAA
CGCCATGAGCGGCCTCATTTCTTATTCTGAGTTACAACAGTCCGCACCGCTGCCGGTAGCTCCTTCCGGT
GGGCGCGGGGCATGACTATCGTCGCCGCACTTATGACTGTCTTCTTTATCATGCAACTCGTAGGACAGGT
GCCGGCAGCGCCCAACAGTCCCCCGGCCACGGGGCCTGCCACCATACCCACGCCGAAACAAGCGCCCTGC
ACCATTATGTTCCGGATCTGCATCGCAGGATGCTGCTGGCTACCCTGTGGAACACCTACATCTGTATTAA
CGAAGCGCTAACCGTTTTTATCAGGCTCTGGGAGGCAGAATAAATGATCATATCGTCAATTATTACCTCC
ACGGGGAGAGCCTGAGCAAACTGGCCTCAGGCATTTGAGAAGCACACGGTCACACTGCTTCCGGTAGTCA
ATAAACCGGTAAACCAGCAATAGACATAAGCGGCTATTTAACGACCCTGCCCTGAACCGACGACCGGGTC
GAATTTGCTTTCGAATTTCTGCCATTCATCCGCTTATTATCACTTATTCAGGCGTAGCAACCAGGCGTTT
AAGGGCACCAATAACTGCCTTAAAAAAATTACGCCCCGCCCTGCCACTCATCGCAGTACTGTTGTAATTC
ATTAAGCATTCTGCCGACATGGAAGCCATCACAAACGGCATGATGAACCTGAATCGCCAGCGGCATCAGC
ACCTTGTCGCCTTGCGTATAATATTTGCCCATGGTGAAAACGGGGGCGAAGAAGTTGTCCATATTGGCCA
CGTTTAAATCAAAACTGGTGAAACTCACCCAGGGATTGGCTGAGACGAAAAACATATTCTCAATAAACCC
TTTAGGGAAATAGGCCAGGTTTTCACCGTAACACGCCACATCTTGCGAATATATGTGTAGAAACTGCCGG
AAATCGTCGTGGTATTCACTCCAGAGCGATGAAAACGTTTCAGTTTGCTCATGGAAAACGGTGTAACAAG
GGTGAACACTATCCCATATCACCAGCTCACCGTCTTTCATTGCCATACGGAATTCCGGATGAGCATTCAT
CAGGCGGGCAAGAATGTGAATAAAGGCCGGATAAAACTTGTGCTTATTTTTCTTTACGGTCTTTAAAAAG
GCCGTAATATCCAGCTGAACGGTCTGGTTATAGGTACATTGAGCAACTGACTGAAATGCCTCAAAATGTT
CTTTACGATGCCATTGGGATATATCAACGGTGGTATATCCAGTGATTTTTTTCTCCATTTTAGCTTCCTT
AGCTCCTGAAAATCTCGATAACTCAAAAAATACGCCCGGTAGTGATCTTATTTCATTATGGTGAAAGTTG
GAACCTCTTACGTGCCGATCAACGTCTCATTTTCGCCAAAAGTTGGCCCAGGGCTTCCCGGTATCAACAG
GGACACCAGGATTTATTTATTCTGCGAAGTGATCTTCCGTCACAGGTATTTATTCGGCGCAAAGTGCGTC
GGGTGATGCTGCCAACTTACTGATTTAGTGTATGATGGTGTTTTTGAGGTGCTCCAGTGGCTTCTGTTTC
TATCAGCTGTCCCTCCTGTTCAGCTACTGACGGGGTGGTGCGTAACGGCAAAAGCACCGCCGGACATCAG
CG
Features (pLannotate 1.2.2; 16 found; start..end, strand, type, name):
      2..23      +  misc_feature   bom (fragment): basis of mobility region from pBR322
    122..177     -  rep_origin     RSF ori (fragment): Plasmids containing the RSF 1030 origin of replication can be propagated in E. coli cells that contain additional plasmids with compatible origins.
    265..810     -  rep_origin     p15A ori: Plasmids containing the medium-copy-number p15A origin of replication can be propagated in E. coli cells that contain a second plasmid with the ColE1 origin.
    922..940     +  promoter       tet promoter (fragment): E. coli promoter for tetracycline efflux protein gene
   1030..1908    -  CDS            araC: L-arabinose regulatory protein; araC
   1935..2219    +  promoter       araBAD promoter: araBAD; promoter of the L-arabinose operon of E. coli; the araC regulatory gene is transcribed in the opposite direction (Guzman et al., 1995)
   2273..2989    +  CDS            tonB: TONB_ECOLI - Also known as exbA. Experimental evidence at protein level: Swiss-Prot protein existence level 1. Interacts with outer membrane receptor proteins that carry out high-affinity binding and energy dependent uptake into the periplasmic space of specific substrates such as cobalamin, and various iron compounds (such as iron dicitrate, enterochelin, aerobactin, etc.). In the absence of TonB these receptors bind their substrates but do not carry out active transport. TonB also interacts with some colicins and is involved in the energy-dependent, irreversible steps of bacteriophages phi 8
   2999..3030    +  terminator     tonB terminator: bidirectional E. coli tonB-P14 transcription terminator
   3111..3825    +  CDS            TcR (fragment): tetracycline efflux protein; tet; confers resistance to tetracycline
   4067..4192    -  CDS            YPB1_ECOLX (fragment): Protein predicted: Swiss-Prot protein existence level 4. From Escherichia coli.
   4328..4421    +  CDS            TcR (fragment): tetracycline efflux protein; tet; confers resistance to tetracycline
   4418..4475    -  CDS            TcR (fragment): tetracycline efflux protein; tet; confers resistance to tetracycline
   4462..4560    +  CDS            YPB2_ECOLX (fragment): Protein predicted: Swiss-Prot protein existence level 4. From Escherichia coli.
   4859..5518    -  CDS            CmR: chloramphenicol acetyltransferase; cat; confers resistance to chloramphenicol
   5519..5621    -  promoter       cat promoter: promoter of the E. coli cat gene encoding chloramphenicol acetyltransferase
   5742..3       +  mobile_element IS1 (fragment) (across the origin): prokaryotic transposable element IS1
