[The description below was written by a language model from this plasmid's Addgene catalogue record and pLannotate feature annotations shown in this document.]
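Description:
pKP325 is a bacterial expression plasmid built on the pACYC184 backbone that carries the wild-type Escherichia coli tonB gene. The sequenced record is about 5.9 kb. It replicates from the p15A origin, which is compatible with ColE1-type plasmids and so allows co-maintenance with a second vector in the same cell. Selection is by chloramphenicol, through the cat gene and its own promoter. The catalogue lists the plasmid as high copy, although p15A is generally regarded as a low- to medium-copy origin. The tetracycline resistance gene of pACYC184 survives only as fragments, with a remnant of the tet promoter upstream of the inserted cassette. This is consistent with the insert having been cloned into and disrupted that gene, so tetracycline selection should not be expected. The exact cloning sites are not recorded.

The payload is an arabinose-regulated expression cassette. The araC regulator gene is transcribed divergently from the araBAD promoter, which drives the full-length, untagged tonB coding sequence, followed by the native bidirectional tonB terminator. AraC represses the promoter in the absence of L-arabinose and activates it when the sugar is present, so TonB levels can be titrated rather than grossly overproduced.

TonB is the energy-transducing protein that couples outer membrane receptors to active uptake of iron-siderophore complexes and cobalamin, and it is also exploited by certain colicins and phages. The stated purpose is simply to express E. coli TonB. The associated work concerns conformational changes in TonB driven by protonmotive force, ExbB and ligand-bound FepA, which suggests use in complementation and mechanistic studies of the TonB system.
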