Addgene plasmid #159596: pKP325
Purpose: Express E.coli TonB protein
Depositing lab: Kathleen Postle. Depositing organization: Washington State University. Publication: Protonmotive force, ExbB and ligand-bound FepA drive conformational changes in TonB. Larsen RA, Thomas MG, Postle K. Mol Microbiol. 1999 Mar;31(6):1809-24. doi: 10.1046/j.1365-2958.1999.01317.x. PubMed 10209752.
Backbone
  Vector backbone: pACYC184
  Vector type: Bacterial Expression
Growth in bacteria
  Bacterial resistance: Chloramphenicol, 25 μg/mL
  Growth temperature: 37°C
  Growth strain: KP1317
  Growth instructions: KP1317 is W3110 ∆(ana-trp), pcnB1, zad-981::mini-kan. Plasmids can also be maintained in DH5alpha.
  Copy number: High Copy
Gene/Insert
  Gene/Insert name: tonB
  Species: Escherichia coli
  Mutation: none
  Cloning method: Restriction Enzyme; 5′ cloning site unknown (unknown if destroyed); 3′ cloning site unknown (unknown if destroyed)
  Sequencing primers: 5′ unknown
Terms and licenses: Academic/Nonprofit Terms; Industry Terms: Not Available to Industry
How to cite: pKP325 was a gift from Kathleen Postle (Addgene plasmid # 159596 ; http://n2t.net/addgene:159596 ; RRID:Addgene_159596)
